>Addgene plasmid #198647 | pEM.P04L | addgene full sequence | sequence record 393175 | Addgene NGS Result
GACCCTGTCAGACCAAGTTTACTCATATATACTTTAGATTGATTTAAAACTTCATTTTTAATTTAAAAGG
ATCTAGGTGAAGATCCTTTTTGATAATCTCATGAACAATAAAACTGTCTGCTTACATAAACAGTAATACA
AGGGGTGTTATGAGCCATATTCAACGGGAAACGTCTTGCTCTAGGCCGCGATTAAATTCCAACATGGATG
CTGATTTATATGGGTATAAATGGGCTCGCGATAATGTCGGGCAATCAGGTGCGACAATCTATCGATTGTA
TGGGAAGCCCGATGCGCCAGAGTTGTTTCTGAAACATGGCAAAGGTAGCGTTGCCAATGATGTTACAGAT
GAGATGGTCAGACTAAACTGGCTGACGGAATTTATGCCTCTTCCGACCATCAAGCATTTTATCCGTACTC
CTGATGATGCATGGTTACTCACCACTGCGATCCCCGGGAAAACAGCATTCCAGGTATTAGAAGAATATCC
TGATTCAGGTGAAAATATTGTTGATGCGCTGGCAGTGTTCCTGCGCCGGTTGCATTCGATTCCTGTTTGT
AATTGTCCTTTTAACAGCGATCGCGTATTTCGACTCGCTCAGGCGCAATCACGAATGAATAACGGTTTGG
TTGATGCGAGTGATTTTGATGACGAGCGTAATGGCTGGCCTGTTGAACAAGTCTGGAAAGAAATGCATAA
ACTTTTGCCATTCTCACCGGATTCAGTCGTCACTCATGGTGATTTCTCACTTGATAACCTTATTTTTGAC
GAGGGGAAATTAATAGGTTGTATTGATGTTGGACGAGTCGGAATCGCAGACCGATACCAGGATCTTGCCA
TCCTATGGAACTGCCTCGGTGAGTTTTCTCCTTCATTACAGAAACGGCTTTTTCAAAAATATGGTATTGA
TAATCCTGATATGAATAAATTGCAGTTTCATTTGATGCTCGATGAGTTTTTCTAAGAATTAATTCATGAC
CAAAATCCCTTAACGTGAGTTTTCGTTCCACTGAGCGTCAGACCCCGTAGAAAAGATCAAAGGATCTTCT
TGAGATCCTTTTTTTCTGCGCGTAATCTGCTGCTTGCAAACAAAAAAACCACCGCTACCAGCGGTGGTTT
GTTTGCCGGATCAAGAGCTACCAACTCTTTTTCCGAAGGTAACTGGCTTCAGCAGAGCGCAGATACCAAA
TACTGTTCTTCTAGTGTAGCCGTAGTTAGGCCACCACTTCAAGAACTCTGTAGCACCGCCTACATACCTC
GCTCTGCTAATCCTGTTACCAGTGGCTGCTGCCAGTGGCGATAAGTCGTGTCTTACCGGGTTGGACTCAA
GACGATAGTTACCGGATAAGGCGCAGCGGTCGGGCTGAACGGGGGGTTCGTGCACACAGCCCAGCTTGGA
GCGAACGACCTACACCGAACTGAGATACCTACAGCGTGAGCTATGAGAAAGCGCCACGCTTCCCGAAGGG
AGAAAGGCGGACAGGTATCCGGTAAGCGGCAGGGTCGGAACAGGAGAGCGCACGAGGGAGCTTCCAGGGG
GAAACGCCTGGTATCTTTATAGTCCTGTCGGGTTTCGCCACCTCTGACTTGAGCGTCGATTTTTGTGATG
CTCGTCAGGGGGGCGGAGCCTATGGAAAAACGCCAGCAACGCGGCCTTTTTACGGTTCCTGGCCTTTTGC
TGGCCTTTTGCTCACATGTTCTTTCCTGCGTTATCCCCTGATTCTGTGGATAACCGTATTACCGCCTTTG
AGTGAGCTGATACCGCTCGCCGCAGCCGAACGACCGAGCGCAGCGAGTCAGTGAGCGAGGAAGCGGAAGA
GCGCCCAATACGCAAACCGCCTCTCCCCGCGCGTTGGCCGATTCTGGTCTCCGAGCTTTTTAGTTTATGT
ATGTGTTTTTTGTAGTTATAGATTTAAGCAAGAAAAGAATACAAACAAAAAATTGAAAAAGATTGATTTA
GAATTAAAAAGAAAAATATTTACGTAAGAAGGGAAAATAGTAAATGTTGCAAGTTCACTAAACTCCTAAA
TTATGCTGCCCTTTATATTCCCTGTTACAGCAGCCGAGCCAAAGGTATATAGGCTCCTTTGCATTAGCAT
GCGTAACAAACCACCTGTCAGTTTCAACCGAGGTGGTATCCGAGAGAATTGTGTGATTGCTTTAATTAAT
TTCGGAGAATCTCACATGCCACTGAAGATTAAAAACTGGATGCCAGAAAAGGGGTGTCCAGGTGTAACAT
CAATAGAGGAAGCTGAAAAGTCTTAGAACGGGTAATCTTCCACCAACCTGATGGGTTCCTAGATATAATC
TCGAAGGGAATAAGTAGGGTGATACCGCAGAAGTGTCTGAATGTATTAAGGTCCTCACAGTTTAAATCCC
GCTCACACTAACGTAGGATTATTATAACTCAAAAAAATGGCATTATTCTAAGTAAGTTAAATATCCGTAA
TCTTTAAACAAGGAAGA
Features (pLannotate 1.2.2; 3 found; start..end, strand, type, name):
    150..965     +  CDS            KanR: aminoglycoside phosphotransferase; aph(3')-Ia; confers resistance to kanamycin in bacteria or G418 (Geneticin®) in eukaryotes
   1050..1638    +  rep_origin     ori: high-copy-number ColE1/pMB1/pBR322/pUC origin of replication
   1821..1864    +  CDS            lacI (fragment): lac repressor; lacI; The lac repressor binds to the lac operator to inhibit transcription in E. coli. This inhibition can be relieved by adding lactose or isopropyl-β-D-thiogalactopyranoside (IPTG).
