[The description below was written by a language model from this plasmid's Addgene catalogue record and pLannotate feature annotations shown in this document.]
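Description:
pEM.P04L is a small (about 2.5 kb) part-storage plasmid from the Easy-MISE (Easy Modular Integrative fuSion-ready Expression) toolkit, a Golden Gate-based system for building heterologous expression cassettes for Saccharomyces cerevisiae. It is built on the pGA-blue backbone and is maintained in E. coli as a high-copy plasmid through a ColE1/pUC-type origin of replication, with selection provided by a kanamycin resistance gene (aminoglycoside phosphotransferase, aph(3')-Ia). The annotated sequence shows no yeast origin, centromere or auxotrophic marker, which is consistent with a donor plasmid meant for propagation in bacteria rather than for replication in yeast. Although it is catalogued as a yeast expression and synthetic biology vector, it carries no coding sequence of its own to express.

The payload is the promoter of the S. cerevisiae TPI1 gene (triose phosphate isomerase), a glycolytic promoter generally used for strong expression in yeast. According to the record, the part carries "EF" protruding ends, meaning that release of the fragment during Golden Gate assembly yields defined overhangs that dictate its position and orientation relative to the other toolkit modules. The record does not name the type IIS enzyme or the overhang sequences. The automated feature table does not annotate the promoter itself. It lists only the resistance gene, the origin and a very short lacI fragment, which is probably a backbone remnant or a chance match. The promoter presumably lies in the unannotated region downstream of the origin. The plasmid is used as a promoter module when assembling expression units for engineering yeast production strains.
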