Addgene plasmid #198647: pEM.P04L
Purpose: Easy-MISE toolkit pEM-plasmid containing TPI1 promoter with EF protruding ends
Depositing lab: Paola Branduardi. Depositing organization: Universita degli Studi di Milano-Bicocca. Publication: Easy Modular Integrative fuSion-ready Expression (Easy-MISE) Toolkit for Fast Engineering of Heterologous Productions in Saccharomyces cerevisiae. Maestroni L, Butti P, Milanesi R, Pagliari S, Campone L, Serra I, Branduardi P. ACS Synth Biol. 2023 Apr 14. doi: 10.1021/acssynbio.3c00015. PubMed 37058502.
Backbone
  Vector backbone: pGA-blue
  Backbone manufacturer: IndBioTech Lab
  Vector type: Yeast Expression, Synthetic Biology
Growth in bacteria
  Bacterial resistance: Kanamycin, 50 μg/mL
  Growth temperature: 37°C
  Growth strain: DH5alpha
  Copy number: High Copy
Gene/Insert
  Gene/Insert name: pTPI1
  Species: S. cerevisiae (budding yeast)
  Cloning method: Unknown
Terms and licenses: Academic/Nonprofit Terms; Industry Terms: Not Available to Industry
Depositor comments: Cloning Method: Goldon Gate Assembly
How to cite: pEM.P04L was a gift from Paola Branduardi (Addgene plasmid # 198647 ; http://n2t.net/addgene:198647 ; RRID:Addgene_198647)
